>Addgene plasmid #38210 | pTH726-CEN-RLuc/minCFLuc | depositor full sequence | sequence record 48286 | pTH726-CEN-RLuc/minCFLuc sequence 9186 bps
GACGAAAGGGCCTCGTGATACGCCTATTTTTATAGGTTAATGTCATGATAATAATGGTTTCTTAGGACGG
ATCGCTTGCCTGTAACTTACACGCGCCTCGTATCTTTTAATGATGGAATAATTTGGGAATTTACTCTGTG
TTTATTTATTTTTATGTTTTGTATTTGGATTTTAGAAAGTAAATAAAGAAGGTAGAAGAGTTACGGAATG
AAGAAAAAAAAATAAACAAAGGTTTAAAAAATTTCAACAAAAAGCGTACTTTACATATATATTTATTAGA
CAAGAAAAGCAGATTAAATAGATATACATTCGATTAACGATAAGTAAAATGTAAAATCACAGGATTTTCG
TGTGTGGTCTTCTACACAGACAAGATGAAACAATTCGGCATTAATACCTGAGAGCAGGAAGAGCAAGATA
AAAGGTAGTATTTGTTGGCGATCCCCCTAGAGTCTTTTACATCTTCGGAAAACAAAAACTATTTTTTCTT
TAATTTCTTTTTTTACTTTCTATTTTTAATTTATATATTTATATTAAAAAATTTAAATTATAATTATTTT
TATAGCACGTGATGAAAAGGACCCAGGTGGCACTTTTCGGGGAAATGTGCGCGGAACCCCTATTTGTTTA
TTTTTCTAAATACATTCAAATATGTATCCGCTCATGAGACAATAACCCTGATAAATGCTTCAATAATATT
GAAAAAGGAAGAGTATGAGTATTCAACATTTCCGTGTCGCCCTTATTCCCTTTTTTGCGGCATTTTGCCT
TCCTGTTTTTGCTCACCCAGAAACGCTGGTGAAAGTAAAAGATGCTGAAGATCAGTTGGGTGCACGAGTG
GGTTACATCGAACTGGATCTCAACAGCGGTAAGATCCTTGAGAGTTTTCGCCCCGAAGAACGTTTTCCAA
TGATGAGCACTTTTAAAGTTCTGCTATGTGGCGCGGTATTATCCCGTATTGACGCCGGGCAAGAGCAACT
CGGTCGCCGCATACACTATTCTCAGAATGACTTGGTTGAGTACTCACCAGTCACAGAAAAGCATCTTACG
GATGGCATGACAGTAAGAGAATTATGCAGTGCTGCCATAACCATGAGTGATAACACTGCGGCCAACTTAC
TTCTGACAACGATCGGAGGACCGAAGGAGCTAACCGCTTTTTTTCACAACATGGGGGATCATGTAACTCG
CCTTGATCGTTGGGAACCGGAGCTGAATGAAGCCATACCAAACGACGAGCGTGACACCACGATGCCTGTA
GCAATGGCAACAACGTTGCGCAAACTATTAACTGGCGAACTACTTACTCTAGCTTCCCGGCAACAATTAA
TAGACTGGATGGAGGCGGATAAAGTTGCAGGACCACTTCTGCGCTCGGCCCTTCCGGCTGGCTGGTTTAT
TGCTGATAAATCTGGAGCCGGTGAGCGTGGGTCTCGCGGTATCATTGCAGCACTGGGGCCAGATGGTAAG
CCCTCCCGTATCGTAGTTATCTACACGACGGGCAGTCAGGCAACTATGGATGAACGAAATAGACAGATCG
CTGAGATAGGTGCCTCACTGATTAAGCATTGGTAACTGTCAGACCAAGTTTACTCATATATACTTTAGAT
TGATTTAAAACTTCATTTTTAATTTAAAAGGATCTAGGTGAAGATCCTTTTTGATAATCTCATGACCAAA
ATCCCTTAACGTGAGTTTTCGTTCCACTGAGCGTCAGACCCCGTAGAAAAGATCAAAGGATCTTCTTGAG
ATCCTTTTTTTCTGCGCGTAATCTGCTGCTTGCAAACAAAAAAACCACCGCTACCAGCGGTGGTTTGTTT
GCCGGATCAAGAGCTACCAACTCTTTTTCCGAAGGTAACTGGCTTCAGCAGAGCGCAGATACCAAATACT
GTCCTTCTAGTGTAGCCGTAGTTAGGCCACCACTTCAAGAACTCTGTAGCACCGCCTACATACCTCGCTC
TGCTAATCCTGTTACCAGTGGCTGCTGCCAGTGGCGATAAGTCGTGTCTTACCGGGTTGGACTCAAGACG
ATAGTTACCGGATAAGGCGCAGCGGTCGGGCTGAACGGGGGGTTCGTGCACACAGCCCAGCTTGGAGCGA
ACGACCTACACCGAACTGAGATACCTACAGCGTGAGCATTGAGAAAGCGCCACGCTTCCCGAAGGGAGAA
AGGCGGACAGGTATCCGGTAAGCGGCAGGGTCGGAACAGGAGAGCGCACGAGGGAGCTTCCAGGGGGGAA
CGCCTGGTATCTTTATAGTCCTGTCGGGTTTCGCCACCTCTGACTTGAGCGTCGATTTTTGTGATGCTCG
TCAGGGGGGCCGAGCCTATGGAAAAACGCCAGCAACGCGGCCTTTTTACGGTTCCTGGCCTTTTGCTGGC
CTTTTGCTCACATGTTCTTTCCTGCGTTATCCCCTGATTCTGTGGATAACCGTATTACCGCCTTTGAGTG
AGCTGATACCGCTCGCCGCAGCCGAACGACCGAGCGCAGCGAGTCAGTGAGCGAGGAAGCGGAAGAGCGC
CCAATACGCAAACCGCCTCTCCCCGCGCGTTGGCCGATTCATTAATGCAGCTGGCACGACAGGTTTCCCG
ACTGGAAAGCGGGCAGTGAGCGCAACGCAATTAATGTGAGTTACCTCACTCATTAGGCACCCCAGGCTTT
ACACTTTATGCTTCCGGCTCCTATGTTGTGTGGAATTGTGAGCGGATAACAATTTCACACAGGAAACAGC
TATGACCATGATTACGCCAAGCTCGGAATTAACCCTCACTAAAGGGAACAAAAGCTGGGTACCGGGCCCC
CCCTCGAGGGCATGCGAAGGAAAATGAGAAATATCGAGGGAGACGATTCAGAGGAGCAGGACAAACTATA
ACCGACTGTTTGTTGGAGGATGCCGTACATAACGAACACTGCTGAAGCTACCATGTCTACAGTTTAGAGG
AATGGGTACAACTCACAGGCGAGGGATGGTGTTCACTCGTGCTAGCAAACGCGGTGGGAGCAAAAAGTAG
AATATTATCTTTTATTCGTGAAACTTCGAACACTGTCATCTAAAGATGCTATATACTAATATAGGCATAC
TTGATAATGGAAACTATAAATCGTGAAGGCATAGGAGATCCGCTTATTTAGAAGTGTCGAATTCTTACGA
CATTTGTTCATTTTTGAGAACTCGCTCAACGAACGATTTGATATATTTTCCCATTTCATCAGGTGCATCT
TCTTGCGAAAAATGAAGACCTTTTACTTTGACAAATTCAGTATTAGGAAACTTCTTGGCACCTTCAACAA
TAGCATTGGAAAAGAATCCTGGGTCCGATTCAATAAACATTTTTGGTAAATCATCACTTGCACGTAGATA
AGCATTATAATTCCTAACAATTTGTACAACGTCAGGTTTACCACCTTTTACTAACGGGATTTCACGAGGC
CATGATAATGTTGGACGACGAACTTCACCTTTCTCTTTGAATGGTTCAAGATATGCTGCAAATTCTTCTG
GTTCTAACTTTCTCATGATTTTTGATGGCAACATGGTTTCCACGAAGAAGTTATTCTCCAAAACCATTTT
TTCTCCTTCTTCAGATTTGATCAACGCAATATCTTCTTCAATATCAGGCCATTCATCCCATGATTCAATC
ACATCTACTACACTTTCAGCGTGAACTATTGCTTTGATCTTATCTTGATGCTCATAGCTATAATGAAATG
CCAAACAAGCACCCCAATCATGGCCGACAAAAATGATCTTCTTTGGTAAATTAAGAAGTTCAAACCATGC
AGTAAGATATTTGTAATGATCAAGTAACCTATAAGAACCATTACCAGATTTGCCTGATTTGCCCATACCA
ATAAGGTCTGGTATAATACACCGCGCTACTGGCTCAATATGTGGCACAACATGTCGCCATAAATAAGAAG
AGGCCGCGTTACCATGTAAAAAAATAACAGCATTTTCTGCATGTTTTTCTGAATCATAATAATTAATAAA
TGAATCAAGAACATTCATTTGTTTACATCTGGCCCACCACTGCGGACCAGTTATCATCCGTTTCCTTTGT
TCTGGATCATAAACTTTCGAAGTCATCCCGGGGAGTTGATTGTATGCTTGGTATAGCTTGAAATATTGTG
CAGAAAAAGAAACAAGGAAGAAAGGGAACGAGAACAATGACGAGGAAACAAAAGATTAATAATTGCAGGT
CTATTTATACTTGATAGCAAAGCGGCAAACTTTTTTTATTTCAAATTCAAGTAACTGGAAGGAAGGCCGT
ATACCGTTGCTCATTAGAGAGTAGTGTGCGTGAATGAAGGAAGGAAAAAGTTTCGTGTGTTCGAAGATAC
CCCTCATCAGCTCTGGAACAACGACATCTGTTGGTGCTGTCTTTGTCGTTAATTTTTTCCTTTAGTGTCT
TCCATCATTTTTTTTGTCATTGCGGATATGGTGAGACAACAACGGGGGAGAGAGAAAAGAAAAAAAAAGA
AAAGAATCCGGGAGTTTATCATTATCAATACTGCCATTTCAAAGAATACGTAAATAATTAATAGTAGTGA
TTTTCCTAACTTTATTTAGTCAAAAAATTAGCCTTTTAATTCTGCTGTAACCCGTACATGCCCAAAATAG
GGGGCGGGTTACACAGAATATATAACATCGTAGGTGTCTGGGTGAACAGTTTATTCCTGGCATCCACTAA
ATATAATGGAGCCCGCTTTTTAAGCTGGCATCCAGAAAAAAAAAGAATCCCAGCACCAAAATATTGTTTT
CTTCACCAACCATCAGTTCATAGGTCCATTCTCTTAGCGCAACTACAGAGAACAGGGGCACAAACAGGCA
AAAAACGGGCACAACCTCAATGGAGTGATGCAACCTGCCTGGAGTAAATGATGACACAAGGCAATTGACC
CACGCATGTATCTATCTCATTTTCTTACACCTTCTATTACCTTCTGCTCTCTCTGATTTGGAAAAAGCTG
AAAAAAAAGGTTGAAACCAGTTCCCTGAAATTATTCCCCTACTTGACTAATAAGTATATAAAGAACGGTA
GGTATTGATTGTAATTCTGTAAATCTATTTCTTAAACTTCTTAAATTCTACTTTTATAGTTAGTCTTTTT
TTTAGTTTTAAAACACCAAGAACTTAGTTTCGACGGATCCATGGAGGACGCAAAAAACATAAAAAAAGGG
CCTGCGCCCTTCTATCCTCTCGAGGATGGGACGGCGGGGGAGCAGCTCCATAAAGCGATGAAAAGGTACG
CACTCGTGCCTGGGACGATAGCGTTTACGGATGCACATATAGAGGTGAACATAACGTACGCGGAGTACTT
CGAGATGTCGGTGCGGCTCGCAGAGGCGATGAAACGGTATGGGCTCAATACGAATCACAGGATAGTAGTA
TGCTCGGAGAACTCGCTCCAGTTCTTTATGCCTGTGCTCGGGGCGCTCTTTATAGGGGTGGCAGTGGCGC
CCGCGAACGACATATATAATGAGCGGGAGCTCCTCAACTCGATGAACATATCGCAGCCTACGGTAGTGTT
TGTGTCGAAAAAAGGGCTCCAGAAAATACTCAACGTGCAGAAAAAACTCCCCATAATACAGAAAATAATA
ATAATGGATTCGAAAACGGATTACCAGGGGTTTCAGTCGATGTACACGTTCGTAACGTCGCATCTCCCTC
CCGGGTTTAATGAGTACGATTTTGTACCCGAGTCGTTTGATCGGGACAAAACGATAGCACTCATAATGAA
TTCGTCGGGATCGACGGGGCTCCCTAAAGGGGTGGCACTCCCTCATAGGACGGCATGCGTAAGGTTCTCG
CATGCAAGGGACCCTATATTTGGGAATCAGATAATACCTGATACGGCGATACTCTCGGTGGTGCCCTTCC
ATCACGGGTTTGGGATGTTTACGACGCTCGGGTATCTCATATGTGGGTTTCGGGTAGTACTCATGTATAG
GTTTGAGGAGGAGCTCTTTCTCCGGTCGCTCCAGGATTACAAAATACAGTCGGCGCTCCTCGTACCCACG
CTCTTTTCGTTCTTCGCAAAATCGACGCTCATAGACAAATACGATCTCTCGAATCTCCACGAGATAGCGT
CGGGGGGGGCACCTCTCTCGAAAGAGGTAGGGGAGGCGGTGGCAAAACGGTTCCATCTCCCCGGGATACG
GCAGGGGTATGGGCTCACGGAGACGACGTCGGCGATACTCATAACGCCCGAGGGGGATGATAAACCTGGG
GCGGTAGGGAAAGTGGTGCCCTTTTTTGAGGCGAAAGTGGTGGATCTCGATACGGGGAAAACGCTCGGGG
TGAATCAGAGGGGGGAGCTCTGTGTAAGGGGGCCTATGATAATGTCGGGGTATGTAAACAATCCTGAGGC
GACGAACGCACTCATAGACAAAGATGGGTGGCTCCATTCGGGGGACATAGCGTACTGGGACGAGGACGAG
CACTTCTTCATAGTGGACCGGCTCAAATCGCTCATAAAATACAAAGGGTATCAGGTGGCACCCGCGGAGC
TCGAGTCGATACTCCTCCAGCACCCCAACATATTCGACGCGGGGGTGGCAGGGCTCCCCGACGATGACGC
AGGGGAGCTCCCCGCAGCAGTGGTGGTGCTCGAGCACGGGAAAACGATGACGGAGAAAGAGATAGTGGAT
TACGTAGCATCGCAGGTAACGACGGCGAAAAAACTCCGGGGGGGGGTGGTGTTTGTGGACGAGGTACCTA
AAGGGCTCACGGGGAAACTCGACGCAAGGAAAATAAGGGAGATACTCATAAAAGCAAAAAAAGGGGGGAA
ATAAGTCGACCTGCAGGCATGCAAGCTTTGGACTTCTTCGCCAGAGGTTTGGTCAAGTCTCCAATCAAGG
TTGTCGGCTTGTCTACCTTGCCAGAAATTTACGAAAAGATGGAAAAGGGTCAAATCGTTGGTAGATACGT
TGTTGACACTTCTAAATAAGCGAATTTCTTATGATTTATGATTTTTATTATTAAATAAGTTATAAAAAAA
ATAAGTGTATACAAATTTTAAAGTGACTCTTAGGTTTTAAAACGAAAATTCTTGTTCTTGAGTAACTCTT
TCCTGTAGGTCAGGTTGCTTTCTCAGGTATAGCATGAGGTCGCTCTTATTGACCACACCTCTACCGGCAT
GCCGGTCGAAATTCCCCTACCCTATGAAAAGCGGCCGCCACCGCGGTGGAGCTCCAATTCGCCCTATAGT
GAGTCGTATTACAATTCACTGGCCGTCGTTTTACAACGTCGTGACTGGGAAAACCCTGGCGTTACCCAAC
TTAATCGCCTTGCAGCACATCCCCCCTTCGCCAGCTGGCGTAATAGCGAAGAGGCCCGCACCGATCGCCC
TTCCCAACAGTTGCGCAGCCTGAATGGCGAATGGCGCG
[124 nt withheld, positions 7389-7512]
C
[91 nt withheld, positions 7514-7604]
A
[49 nt withheld, positions 7606-7654]
CCTTTGACGTTGGAGTCCACGTTCTTT
[37 nt withheld, positions 7682-7718]
ACCCTATCTCGGTCTATTCTTTTGATTTATAAGGGATTTTGCCGATTTCGGCCTATTGGTTAAAAAATGA
GCTGATTTAACAAAAATTTAACGCGAATTTTAACAAAATATTAACGTTTACAATTTCCTGATGCGGTATT
TTCTCCTTACGCATCTGTGCGGTATTTCACACCGCAGGGTAATAACTGATATAATTAAATTGAAGCTCTA
ATTTGTGAGTTTAGTATACATGCATTTACTTATAATACAGTTTTTTAGTTTTGCTGGCCGCATCTTCTCA
AATATGCTTCCCAGCCTGCTTTTCTGTAACGTTCACCCTCTACCTTAGCATCCCTTCCCTTTGCAAATAG
TCCTCTTCCAACAATAATAATGTCAGATCCTGTAGAGACCACATCATCCACGGTTCTATACTGTTGACCC
AATGCGTCTCCCTTGTCATCTAAACCCACACCGGGTGTCATAATCAACCAATCGTAACCTTCATCTCTTC
CACCCATGTCTCTTTGAGCAATAAAGCCGATAACAAAATCTTTGTCGCTCTTCGCAATGTCAACAGTACC
CTTAGTATATTCTCCAGTAGATAGGGAGCCCTTGCATGACAATTCTGCTAACATCAAAAGGCCTCTAGGT
TCCTTTGTTACTTCTTCTGCCGCCTGCTTCAAACCGCTAACAATACCTGGGCCCACCACACCGTGTGCAT
TCGTAATGTCTGCCCATTCTGCTATTCTGTATACACCCGCAGAGTACTGCAATTTGACTGTATTACCAAT
GTCAGCAAATTTTCTGTCTTCGAAGAGTAAAAAATTGTACTTGGCGGATAATGCCTTTAGCGGCTTAACT
GTGCCCTCCATGGAAAAATCAGTCAAGATATCCACATGTGTTTTTAGTAAACAAATTTTGGGACCTAATG
CTTCAACTAACTCCAGTAATTCCTTGGTGGTACGAACATCCAATGAAGCACACAAGTTTGTTTGCTTTTC
GTGCATGATATTAAATAGCTTGGCAGCAACAGGACTAGGATGAGTAGCAGCACGTTCCTTATATGTAGCT
TTCGACATGATTTATCTTCGTTTCCTGCAGGTTTTTGTTCTGTGCAGTTGGGTTAAGAATACTGGGCAAT
TTCATGTTTCTTCAACACTACATATGCGTATATATACCAATCTAAGTCTGTGCTCCTTCCTTCGTTCTTC
CTTCTGTTCGGAGATTACCGAATCAAAAAAATTTCAAAGAAACCGAAATCAAAAAAAAGAATAAAAAAAA
AATGATGAATTGAATTGAAAAGCGTGGTGCACTCTCAGTACAATCTGCTCTGATGCCGCATAGTTAAGCC
AGCCCCGACACCCGCCAACACCCGCTGACGCGCCCTGACGGGCTTGTCTGCTCCCGGCATCCGCTTACAG
ACAAGCTGTGACCGTCTCCGGGAGCTGCATGTGTCAGAGGTTTTCACCGTCATCACCGAAACGCGCGA
Features (pLannotate 1.2.2; 27 found; start..end, strand, type, name):
     70..573     -  misc_feature   CEN/ARS: S. cerevisiae CEN6 centromere fused to an autonomously replicating sequence
    610..714     +  promoter       AmpR promoter: bla
    715..1575    +  CDS            AmpR: β-lactamase; bla; confers resistance to ampicillin, carbenicillin, and related antibiotics
   1746..2334    +  rep_origin     ori: high-copy-number ColE1/pMB1/pBR322/pUC origin of replication
   2517..2609    +  CDS            lacI (fragment): lac repressor; lacI; The lac repressor binds to the lac operator to inhibit transcription in E. coli. This inhibition can be relieved by adding lactose or isopropyl-β-D-thiogalactopyranoside (IPTG).
   2622..2643    +  protein_bind   CAP binding site: CAP binding activates transcription in the presence of cAMP. E. coli catabolite activator protein
   2658..2688    +  promoter       lac promoter: promoter for the E. coli lac operon
   2696..2712    +  protein_bind   lac operator: The lac repressor binds to the lac operator to inhibit transcription in E. coli. This inhibition can be relieved by adding lactose or isopropyl-β-D-thiogalactopyranoside (IPTG). lac repressor encoded by lacI
   2757..2775    +  promoter       T3 promoter: promoter for bacteriophage T3 RNA polymerase
   2788..2809    -  misc_feature   MCS (fragment): pBluescript multiple cloning site
   2824..3123    -  terminator     ADH2 terminator: transcription terminator for the S. cerevisiae alcohol dehydrogenase 2 (ADH2) gene
   3154..4086    -  CDS            LUCI_RENRE: Experimental evidence at protein level: Swiss-Prot protein existence level 1. Upon binding the substrate, the enzyme catalyzes an oxygenation, producing a very short-lived hydroperoxide that cyclizes into a dioxetanone structure, which collapses, releasing a CO(2) molecule. The spontaneous breakdown of the dioxetanone releases the energy (about 50 kcal/mole) that is necessary to generate the excited state of the coelenteramide product, which is the singlet form of the monoanion. In vivo the product undergoes the process of nonradiative energy transfer to an accessory protein, a green fluoresce
   4094..4486    -  promoter       ADH1 promoter: S. cerevisiae ADH1; promoter for alcohol dehydrogenase 1
   4499..5143    +  promoter       GAP promoter: S. cerevisiae TDH3; promoter for glyceraldehyde-3-phosphate dehydrogenase
   5151..6791    +  CDS            LUCI_PHOPY: Experimental evidence at protein level: Swiss-Prot protein existence level 1. Produces green light with a wavelength of 562 nm. From Photinus pyralis (Common eastern firefly) (Lampyris pyralis).
   6794..6818    +  misc_feature   MCS (fragment): pUC18/19 multiple cloning site
   6812..6946    +  CDS            ADH1 (fragment): ADH1_YEAST - Also known as ADC1. Experimental evidence at protein level: Swiss-Prot protein existence level 1. This isozyme preferentially catalyzes the conversion of primary unbranched alcohols to their corresponding aldehydes. Also shows activity toward secondary alcohols. From Saccharomyces cerevisiae (strain ATCC 204508 / S288c) (Baker's yeast).
   6950..7137    +  terminator     ADH1 terminator: S. cerevisiae ADH1; transcription terminator for the S. cerevisiae alcohol dehydrogenase 1 (ADH1) gene
   7170..7194    -  misc_feature   MCS (fragment): pBluescript multiple cloning site
   7203..7221    -  promoter       T7 promoter: promoter for bacteriophage T7 RNA polymerase
   7224..7381    +  CDS            lacZα (fragment): LacZα fragment of β-galactosidase; lacZ fragment
   7389..7844    +  rep_origin     f1 ori (sequence partly withheld): f1 bacteriophage origin of replication; arrow indicates direction of (+) strand synthesis
   7845..7894    -  misc_feature   bom (fragment): basis of mobility region from pBR322
   7973..8776    -  CDS            URA3: orotidine-5'-phosphate decarboxylase, required for uracil biosynthesis; S. cerevisiae URA3; yeast auxotrophic marker, counterselectable with 5-fluoroorotic acid (5-FOA)
   8777..8992    -  promoter       URA3 promoter: S. cerevisiae URA3
   9003..9050    -  misc_feature   bom (fragment): basis of mobility region from pBR322
   9152..1       -  CDS            rop (fragment) (across the origin): Rop protein, which maintains plasmids at low copy number; rop
