[The description below was written by a language model from this plasmid's Addgene catalogue record and pLannotate feature annotations shown in this document.]
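Description:
pTH726-CEN-RLuc/minCFLuc is a yeast expression shuttle plasmid of about 9.2 kb built on the pCENBEVY-U backbone. It carries two luciferase reporters on a bidirectional promoter cassette. In Saccharomyces cerevisiae it is maintained through a CEN6/ARS element, which gives stable, low-copy, centromere-controlled inheritance. Selection in yeast is by the URA3 auxotrophic marker, which can also be counterselected with 5-FOA. In E. coli it replicates from a high-copy ColE1/pUC-type origin and is selected with ampicillin through the bla gene. An f1 origin, lac promoter/operator and lacZα remnants, and flanking T3 and T7 promoters are carried over from the pBluescript-type parent.

The two expression units are arranged back to back and transcribed in opposite directions. The TDH3 (GPD/GAP) promoter drives a Photinus pyralis firefly luciferase gene, cloned between BamHI and SalI and followed by the ADH1 terminator. In this "minCFLuc" version every codon has been replaced by the synonymous codon decoded by the least abundant yeast tRNA. The last three codons have also been deleted, which leaves the enzyme fully functional but stops it from localising to peroxisomes. On the opposite strand, the ADH1 promoter drives Renilla reniformis luciferase, cloned between XmaI and EcoRI and terminated by the ADH2 terminator.

The record does not explicitly state a purpose. The design suits dual-luciferase assays in which Renilla activity could serve as an internal reference for expression of the codon-deoptimised firefly gene. This would fit the associated study of how translation elongation influences translation initiation on eukaryotic mRNAs.
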