Addgene plasmid #38210: pTH726-CEN-RLuc/minCFLuc
Depositing lab: Tobias von der Haar. Depositing organization: London and South East University Group (LASE). Publication: Translation elongation can control translation initiation on eukaryotic mRNAs. Chu D, Kazana E, Bellanger N, Singh T, Tuite MF, von der Haar T. EMBO J. 2014 Jan 1;33(1):21-34. doi: 10.1002/embj.201385651. Epub 2013 Dec 19. PubMed 24357599.
Backbone
  Vector backbone: pCENBEVY-U
  Backbone size w/o insert (bp): 6616
  Total vector size (bp): 9184
  Vector type: Yeast Expression
  Selectable markers: URA3
Growth in bacteria
  Bacterial resistance: Ampicillin, 100 μg/mL
  Growth temperature: 37°C
  Growth strain: DH5alpha
  Copy number: High Copy
Gene/Insert 1
  Gene/Insert name: Firefly Luciferase (alt name: FLuc)
  Species: Photinus pyralis
  Insert size (bp): 1644
  Mutation: All codons of the original FLuc gene were exchanged for those isoaccepting codons decoded by the least abundant tRNAs in yeast. The last three codons of the full-length Firefly luciferase gene have been deleted to yield a luciferase variant which is fully functional, but no longer localises to peroxisomes.
  GenBank ID: AF043450
  Promoter: TDH3 (=GPD)
  Cloning method: Restriction Enzyme; 5′ cloning site BamHI (not destroyed); 3′ cloning site SalI (not destroyed)
  Sequencing primers: 5′ n/a; 3′ M13f
Gene/Insert 2
  Gene/Insert name: Renilla luciferase (alt name: RLuc)
  Species: Synthetic; Renilla reniformis
  Insert size (bp): 942
  GenBank ID: AF043450.1
  Promoter: ADH1
  Cloning method: Restriction Enzyme; 5′ cloning site XmaI (not destroyed); 3′ cloning site EcoRI (not destroyed)
  Sequencing primers: 5′ n/a; 3′ M13r
Resource information
  A portion of this plasmid was derived from a plasmid made by: The RLuc gene originated from a plasmid kindly provided by Dr David Bedwell (University of Alabama, Birmingham). Salas-Marco J, Bedwell DM (2004) Molecular and Cellular Biology 24:7769-7778.
Terms and licenses: Academic/Nonprofit Terms; Industry Terms: Not Available to Industry
How to cite: pTH726-CEN-RLuc/minCFLuc was a gift from Tobias von der Haar (Addgene plasmid # 38210 ; http://n2t.net/addgene:38210 ; RRID:Addgene_38210)
