>Addgene plasmid #38210 | pTH726-CEN-RLuc/minCFLuc | addgene partial sequence | sequence record 54535 | yADH1-F 5'-ATACGGCCTTCCTTCCAGTT-3'
GTTTGCTGTCTTGCTATCAAGTATAAATAGACCTGCAATTATTAATCTTTTGTTTCCTCGTCATTGTTCT
CGTTCCCTTTCTTCCTTGTTTCTTTTTCTGCACAATATTTCAAGCTATACCAAGCTACAATCAACTCCCC
GGGATGACTTCGAAAGTTTATGATCCAGAACAAAGGAAACGGATGATAACTGGTCCGCAGTGGTGGGCCA
GATGTAAACAAATGAATGTTCTTGATTCATTTATTAATTATTATGATTCAGAAAAACATGCAGAAAATGC
TGTTATTTTTTTACATGGTAACGCGGCCTCTTCTTATTTATGGCGACATGTTGTGCCACATATTGAGCCA
GTAGCGCGGTGTATTATACCAGACCTTATTGGTATGGGCAAATCAGGCAAATCTGGTAATGGTTCTTATA
GGTTACTTGATCATTACAAATATCTTACTGCATGGTTTGAACTTCTTAATTTACCAAAGAAGATCATTTT
TGTCGGCCATGATTGGGGTGCTTGTTTGGCATTTCATTATAGCTATGAGCATCAAGATAAGATCAAAGCA
ATAGTTCACGCTGAAAGTGTAGTAGATGTGATTGAATCATGGGATGAATGGCCTGATATTGAAGAAGATA
TTGCGTTGATCAAATCTGAAGAAGGAGAAAAAATGGTTTTGGAGAATAACTTCTTCGTGGAAACCATGTT
GCCATCAAAAATCATGAGAAAGTTAGAACCAGAAGAATTTGCAGCATATCTTGAACCATTCAAAGAGAAA
GGTGAAGTTCGTCGTCCAACATTATCATGGCCTCGTGAAATCCCGTTAGTAAAAGGTGGTAAACCTGACG
TTGTACAAATTGTTAGGAATTATAATGCTTAT
