>Addgene plasmid #38210 | pTH726-CEN-RLuc/minCFLuc | addgene partial sequence | sequence record 54761 | GPDpro-F 5'-CGGTAGGTATTGATTGTAATTCTG-3'
AATTCTACTTTTATAGTTAGTCTTTTTTTTAGTTTTAAAACACCAAGAACTTAGTTTCGACGGATCCATG
GAGGACGCAAAAAACATAAAAAAAGGGCCTGCGCCCTTCTATCCTCTCGAGGATGGGACGGCGGGGGAGC
AGCTCCATAAAGCGATGAAAAGGTACGCACTCGTGCCTGGGACGATAGCGTTTACGGATGCACATATAGA
GGTGAACATAACGTACGCGGAGTACTTCGAGATGTCGGTGCGGCTCGCAGAGGCGATGAAACGGTATGGG
CTCAATACGAATCACAGGATAGTAGTATGCTCGGAGAACTCGCTCCAGTTCTTTATGCCTGTGCTCGGGG
CGCTCTTTATAGGGGTGGCAGTGGCGCCCGCGAACGACATATATAATGAGCGGGAGCTCCTCAACTCGAT
GAACATATCGCAGCCTACGGTAGTGTTTGTGTCGAAAAAAGGGCTCCAGAAAATACTCAACGTGCAGAAA
AAACTCCCCATAATACAGAAAATAATAATAATGGATTCGAAAACGGATTACCAGGGGTTTCAGTCGATGT
ACACGTTCGTAACGTCGCATCTCCCTCCCGGGTTTAATGAGTACGATTTTGTACCCGAGTCGTTTGATCG
GGACAAAACGATAGCACTCATAATGAATTCGTCGGGATCGACGGGGCTCCCTAAAGGGGTGGCACTCCCT
CATAGGACGGCATGCGTAAGGTTCTCGCATGCAAGGGACCCTATATTTGGGAATCAGATAATACCTGATA
CGGCGATACTCTCGGTGGTGCCCTTCCATCACGGGTTTGGGATGTTTACGACGCTCGGGTATCTCATATG
TGGGTTTCGGGTAGTACTCATGTATAGGTTTGAGGAGGAGCTCTTTCTCCGGTCGCTCCAG
